# Supplementary material for: Measuring amber initiator tRNA orthogonality in a genomically recoded organism
Source: bioRxiv preprint, doi:10.1101/524249, version 1 (2019-01-18)
Supplement: Vincent et al - Amber Initiator - Supporting Information Tables and Files [file 524249_file03.zip › Supporting Information/Supporting File S1 - pULTRA_tac-metY(CUA) plasmid.gb]

LOCUS       pULTRA::tac-metY(CUA)        3709 bp ds-DNA     circular     10-JAN-2019
DEFINITION  .
COMMENT     
COMMENT     
COMMENT     ApEinfo:methylated:1
FEATURES             Location/Qualifiers
     terminator      1958..1973
                     /label=metY terminator 1
     rep_origin      join(3232..3709,1..261)
                     /label=CloDF13 Replication Origin (ref: JX262236.1)
     promoter        1680..1708
                     /label=tac_promoter
     terminator      2002..2014
                     /label=metY terminator 2
     CDS             complement(2301..3092)
                     /label=SpecR gene (aadA)
     promoter        complement(3134..3162)
                     /label=AmpR_promoter
     misc_feature    complement(471..1562)
                     /label=lacI
     tRNA            1756..1832
                     /label=metY(CAU>CUA)
     modified_base   1790..1792
                     /label=Modified Anticodon (CAU>CUA)
ORIGIN
        1 CTGGCAGCAG CCATTGGTAA CTGGGAGTTC GCAGAGGATT TGTTTAGCTA AACACGCGGT
       61 TGCTCTTGAA GTGTGCGCCA AAGTCCGGCT ACACTGGAAG GACAGATTTG GTTGCTGTGC
      121 TCTGCGAAAG CCAGTTACCA CGGTTAAGCA GTTCCCCAAC TGACTTAACC TTCGATCAAA
      181 CCACCTCCCC AGGTGGTTTT TTCGTTTACA GGGCAAAAGA TTACGCGCAG AAAAAAAGGA
      241 TCTCAAGAAG ATCCTTTGAT CTTTTCTACT GAACCGCTCT AGATTTCAGT GCAATTTATC
      301 TCTTCAAATG TAGCACCTGA AGTCAGCCCC ATACGATATA AGTTGTAATT CTCATGTTAG
      361 TCATGCCCCG CGCCCACCGG AAGGAGCTGA CTGGGTTGAA GGCTCTCAAG GGCATCGGTC
      421 GAGATCCCGG TGCCTAATGA GTGAGCTAAC TTACATTAAT TGCGTTGCGC TCACTGCCCG
      481 CTTTCCAGTC GGGAAACCTG TCGTGCCAGC TGCATTAATG AATCGGCCAA CGCGCGGGGA
      541 GAGGCGGTTT GCGTATTGGG CGCCAGGGTG GTTTTTCTTT TCACCAGTGA GACGGGCAAC
      601 AGCTGATTGC CCTTCACCGC CTGGCCCTGA GAGAGTTGCA GCAAGCGGTC CACGCTGGTT
      661 TGCCCCAGCA GGCGAAAATC CTGTTTGATG GTGGTTAACG GCGGGATATA ACATGAGCTG
      721 TCTTCGGTAT CGTCGTATCC CACTACCGAG ATGTCCGCAC CAACGCGCAG CCCGGACTCG
      781 GTAATGGCGC GCATTGCGCC CAGCGCCATC TGATCGTTGG CAACCAGCAT CGCAGTGGGA
      841 ACGATGCCCT CATTCAGCAT TTGCATGGTT TGTTGAAAAC CGGACATGGC ACTCCAGTCG
      901 CCTTCCCGTT CCGCTATCGG CTGAATTTGA TTGCGAGTGA GATATTTATG CCAGCCAGCC
      961 AGACGCAGAC GCGCCGAGAC AGAACTTAAT GGGCCCGCTA ACAGCGCGAT TTGCTGGTGA
     1021 CCCAATGCGA CCAGATGCTC CACGCCCAGT CGCGTACCGT CTTCATGGGA GAAAATAATA
     1081 CTGTTGATGG GTGTCTGGTC AGAGACATCA AGAAATAACG CCGGAACATT AGTGCAGGCA
     1141 GCTTCCACAG CAATGGCATC CTGGTCATCC AGCGGATAGT TAATGATCAG CCCACTGACG
     1201 CGTTGCGCGA GAAGATTGTG CACCGCCGCT TTACAGGCTT CGACGCCGCT TCGTTCTACC
     1261 ATCGACACCA CCACGCTGGC ACCCAGTTGA TCGGCGCGAG ATTTAATCGC CGCGACAATT
     1321 TGCGACGGCG CGTGCAGGGC CAGACTGGAG GTGGCAACGC CAATCAGCAA CGACTGTTTG
     1381 CCCGCCAGTT GTTGTGCCAC GCGGTTGGGA ATGTAATTCA GCTCCGCCAT CGCCGCTTCC
     1441 ACTTTTTCCC GCGTTTTCGC AGAAACGTGG CTGGCCTGGT TCACCACGCG GGAAACGGTC
     1501 TGATAAGAGA CACCGGCATA CTCTGCGACA TCGTATAACG TTACTGGTTT CACATTCACC
     1561 ACCCTGAATT GACTCTCTTC CGGGCGCTAT CATGCCATAC CGCGAAAGGT TTTGCGCCAT
     1621 TCGATGGTGT CCGGGATCTC GACGCTCTCC CTTATGCGAC TCCTGCATTA GGGAGCTGTT
     1681 GACAATTAAT CATCGGCTCG TATAATGTGT GGAATTGTGA GCGGATAACA ATTTCACAAA
     1741 GGAGGTGCtt tcaggcgcgg ggtggagcag cctggtagct cgtcgggctc taaacccgaa
     1801 gatcgtcggt tcaaatccgg cccccgcaac cactttccct tagagtcctt tttcaaatat
     1861 actgtgaaga cttcggcctt cgtagtggga tttgaaaaaa tccttctgga aagtgctcca
     1921 gaccgcagtt gcggttatag ggttcagtta tataaagccc cgatttatcg gggttttttg
     1981 ttatctgact acagaataac tgggctttag gccctttttt tatgtcttgg gggtgggctg
     2041 cccAATTCGA AAAGCCTGCT CAACGAGCAG GCTTTTTTGC ATGCTCGAGC AGCTCAGGGT
     2101 CGAATTTGCC ATGGCGGCCA CCAGGTACCA CCGGCGCCTC AGGCATTTGA GAAGCACACG
     2161 GTCACACTGC TTCCGGTAGT CAATAAACCG GTAAACCAGC AATAGACATA AGCGGCTATT
     2221 TAACGACCCT GCCCTGAACC GACGACCGGG TCATCGTGGC CGGATCTTGC GGCCCCTCGG
     2281 CTTGAACGAA TTGTTAGACA TTATTTGCCG ACTACCTTGG TGATCTCGCC TTTCACGTAG
     2341 TGGACAAATT CTTCCAACTG ATCTGCGCGC GAGGCCAAGC GATCTTCTTC TTGTCCAAGA
     2401 TAAGCCTGTC TAGCTTCAAG TATGACGGGC TGATACTGGG CCGGCAGGCG CTCCATTGCC
     2461 CAGTCGGCAG CGACATCCTT CGGCGCGATT TTGCCGGTTA CTGCGCTGTA CCAAATGCGG
     2521 GACAACGTAA GCACTACATT TCGCTCATCG CCAGCCCAGT CGGGCGGCGA GTTCCATAGC
     2581 GTTAAGGTTT CATTTAGCGC CTCAAATAGA TCCTGTTCAG GAACCGGATC AAAGAGTTCC
     2641 TCCGCCGCTG GACCTACCAA GGCAACGCTA TGTTCTCTTG CTTTTGTCAG CAAGATAGCC
     2701 AGATCAATGT CGATCGTGGC TGGCTCGAAG ATACCTGCAA GAATGTCATT GCGCTGCCAT
     2761 TCTCCAAATT GCAGTTCGCG CTTAGCTGGA TAACGCCACG GAATGATGTC GTCGTGCACA
     2821 ACAATGGTGA CTTCTACAGC GCGGAGAATC TCGCTCTCTC CAGGGGAAGC CGAAGTTTCC
     2881 AAAAGGTCGT TGATCAAAGC TCGCCGCGTT GTTTCATCAA GCCTTACGGT CACCGTAACC
     2941 AGCAAATCAA TATCACTGTG TGGCTTCAGG CCGCCATCCA CTGCGGAGCC GTACAAATGT
     3001 ACGGCCAGCA ACGTCGGTTC GAGATGGCGC TCGATGACGC CAACTACCTC TGATAGTTGA
     3061 GTCGATACTT CGGCGATCAC CGCTTCCCTC ATACTCTTCC TTTTTCAATA TTATTGAAGC
     3121 ATTTATCAGG GTTATTGTCT CATGAGCGGA TACATATTTG AATGTATTTA GAAAAATAAA
     3181 CAAATAGCTA GCTCACTCGG TCGCTACGCT CCGGGCGTGA GACTGCGGCG GGCGCTGCGG
     3241 ACACATACAA AGTTACCCAC AGATTCCGTG GATAAGCAGG GGACTAACAT GTGAGGCAAA
     3301 ACAGCAGGGC CGCGCCGGTG GCGTTTTTCC ATAGGCTCCG CCCTCCTGCC AGAGTTCACA
     3361 TAAACAGACG CTTTTCCGGT GCATCTGTGG GAGCCGTGAG GCTCAACCAT GAATCTGACA
     3421 GTACGGGCGA AACCCGACAG GACTTAAAGA TCCCCACCGT TTCCGGCGGG TCGCTCCCTC
     3481 TTGCGCTCTC CTGTTCCGAC CCTGCCGTTT ACCGGATACC TGTTCCGCCT TTCTCCCTTA
     3541 CGGGAAGTGT GGCGCTTTCT CATAGCTCAC ACACTGGTAT CTCGGCTCGG TGTAGGTCGT
     3601 TCGCTCCAAG CTGGGCTGTA AGCAAGAACT CCCCGTTCAG CCCGACTGCT GCGCCTTATC
     3661 CGGTAACTGT TCACTTGAGT CCAACCCGGA AAAGCACGGT AAAACGCCA 
//
