# Supplementary material for: Measuring amber initiator tRNA orthogonality in a genomically recoded organism
Source: bioRxiv preprint, doi:10.1101/524249, version 1 (2019-01-18)
Supplement: Vincent et al - Amber Initiator - Supporting Information Tables and Files [file 524249_file03.zip › Supporting Information/Supporting File S2 - pULTRA_tac-Empty plasmid.gb]

LOCUS       pULTRA::tac_empty        3546 bp ds-DNA     circular     10-JAN-2019
DEFINITION  .
COMMENT     
COMMENT     
COMMENT     ApEinfo:methylated:1
FEATURES             Location/Qualifiers
     misc_feature    complement(471..1562)
                     /label=lacI
     rep_origin      1..261
                     /label=CloDF13 Replication Origin (ref: JX262236.1)
     rep_origin      3069..3546
                     /label=CloDF13 Replication Origin (ref: JX262236.1)(1)
     promoter        1680..1708
                     /label=tac_promoter
     terminator      1839..1851
                     /label=metY terminator 2
     promoter        complement(2971..2999)
                     /label=AmpR_promoter
     CDS             complement(2138..2929)
                     /label=SpecR gene (aadA)
     terminator      1795..1810
                     /label=metY terminator 1
ORIGIN
        1 CTGGCAGCAG CCATTGGTAA CTGGGAGTTC GCAGAGGATT TGTTTAGCTA AACACGCGGT
       61 TGCTCTTGAA GTGTGCGCCA AAGTCCGGCT ACACTGGAAG GACAGATTTG GTTGCTGTGC
      121 TCTGCGAAAG CCAGTTACCA CGGTTAAGCA GTTCCCCAAC TGACTTAACC TTCGATCAAA
      181 CCACCTCCCC AGGTGGTTTT TTCGTTTACA GGGCAAAAGA TTACGCGCAG AAAAAAAGGA
      241 TCTCAAGAAG ATCCTTTGAT CTTTTCTACT GAACCGCTCT AGATTTCAGT GCAATTTATC
      301 TCTTCAAATG TAGCACCTGA AGTCAGCCCC ATACGATATA AGTTGTAATT CTCATGTTAG
      361 TCATGCCCCG CGCCCACCGG AAGGAGCTGA CTGGGTTGAA GGCTCTCAAG GGCATCGGTC
      421 GAGATCCCGG TGCCTAATGA GTGAGCTAAC TTACATTAAT TGCGTTGCGC TCACTGCCCG
      481 CTTTCCAGTC GGGAAACCTG TCGTGCCAGC TGCATTAATG AATCGGCCAA CGCGCGGGGA
      541 GAGGCGGTTT GCGTATTGGG CGCCAGGGTG GTTTTTCTTT TCACCAGTGA GACGGGCAAC
      601 AGCTGATTGC CCTTCACCGC CTGGCCCTGA GAGAGTTGCA GCAAGCGGTC CACGCTGGTT
      661 TGCCCCAGCA GGCGAAAATC CTGTTTGATG GTGGTTAACG GCGGGATATA ACATGAGCTG
      721 TCTTCGGTAT CGTCGTATCC CACTACCGAG ATGTCCGCAC CAACGCGCAG CCCGGACTCG
      781 GTAATGGCGC GCATTGCGCC CAGCGCCATC TGATCGTTGG CAACCAGCAT CGCAGTGGGA
      841 ACGATGCCCT CATTCAGCAT TTGCATGGTT TGTTGAAAAC CGGACATGGC ACTCCAGTCG
      901 CCTTCCCGTT CCGCTATCGG CTGAATTTGA TTGCGAGTGA GATATTTATG CCAGCCAGCC
      961 AGACGCAGAC GCGCCGAGAC AGAACTTAAT GGGCCCGCTA ACAGCGCGAT TTGCTGGTGA
     1021 CCCAATGCGA CCAGATGCTC CACGCCCAGT CGCGTACCGT CTTCATGGGA GAAAATAATA
     1081 CTGTTGATGG GTGTCTGGTC AGAGACATCA AGAAATAACG CCGGAACATT AGTGCAGGCA
     1141 GCTTCCACAG CAATGGCATC CTGGTCATCC AGCGGATAGT TAATGATCAG CCCACTGACG
     1201 CGTTGCGCGA GAAGATTGTG CACCGCCGCT TTACAGGCTT CGACGCCGCT TCGTTCTACC
     1261 ATCGACACCA CCACGCTGGC ACCCAGTTGA TCGGCGCGAG ATTTAATCGC CGCGACAATT
     1321 TGCGACGGCG CGTGCAGGGC CAGACTGGAG GTGGCAACGC CAATCAGCAA CGACTGTTTG
     1381 CCCGCCAGTT GTTGTGCCAC GCGGTTGGGA ATGTAATTCA GCTCCGCCAT CGCCGCTTCC
     1441 ACTTTTTCCC GCGTTTTCGC AGAAACGTGG CTGGCCTGGT TCACCACGCG GGAAACGGTC
     1501 TGATAAGAGA CACCGGCATA CTCTGCGACA TCGTATAACG TTACTGGTTT CACATTCACC
     1561 ACCCTGAATT GACTCTCTTC CGGGCGCTAT CATGCCATAC CGCGAAAGGT TTTGCGCCAT
     1621 TCGATGGTGT CCGGGATCTC GACGCTCTCC CTTATGCGAC TCCTGCATTA GGGAGCTGTT
     1681 GACAATTAAT CATCGGCTCG TATAATGTGT GGgccttcgt agtgggattt gaaaaaatcc
     1741 ttctggaaag tgctccagac cgcagttgcg gttatagggt tcagttatat aaagccccga
     1801 tttatcgggg ttttttgtta tctgactaca gaataactgg gctttaggcc ctttttttat
     1861 gtcttggggg tgggctgccc AATTCGAAAA GCCTGCTCAA CGAGCAGGCT TTTTTGCATG
     1921 CTCGAGCAGC TCAGGGTCGA ATTTGCCATG GCGGCCACCA GGTACCACCG GCGCCTCAGG
     1981 CATTTGAGAA GCACACGGTC ACACTGCTTC CGGTAGTCAA TAAACCGGTA AACCAGCAAT
     2041 AGACATAAGC GGCTATTTAA CGACCCTGCC CTGAACCGAC GACCGGGTCA TCGTGGCCGG
     2101 ATCTTGCGGC CCCTCGGCTT GAACGAATTG TTAGACATTA TTTGCCGACT ACCTTGGTGA
     2161 TCTCGCCTTT CACGTAGTGG ACAAATTCTT CCAACTGATC TGCGCGCGAG GCCAAGCGAT
     2221 CTTCTTCTTG TCCAAGATAA GCCTGTCTAG CTTCAAGTAT GACGGGCTGA TACTGGGCCG
     2281 GCAGGCGCTC CATTGCCCAG TCGGCAGCGA CATCCTTCGG CGCGATTTTG CCGGTTACTG
     2341 CGCTGTACCA AATGCGGGAC AACGTAAGCA CTACATTTCG CTCATCGCCA GCCCAGTCGG
     2401 GCGGCGAGTT CCATAGCGTT AAGGTTTCAT TTAGCGCCTC AAATAGATCC TGTTCAGGAA
     2461 CCGGATCAAA GAGTTCCTCC GCCGCTGGAC CTACCAAGGC AACGCTATGT TCTCTTGCTT
     2521 TTGTCAGCAA GATAGCCAGA TCAATGTCGA TCGTGGCTGG CTCGAAGATA CCTGCAAGAA
     2581 TGTCATTGCG CTGCCATTCT CCAAATTGCA GTTCGCGCTT AGCTGGATAA CGCCACGGAA
     2641 TGATGTCGTC GTGCACAACA ATGGTGACTT CTACAGCGCG GAGAATCTCG CTCTCTCCAG
     2701 GGGAAGCCGA AGTTTCCAAA AGGTCGTTGA TCAAAGCTCG CCGCGTTGTT TCATCAAGCC
     2761 TTACGGTCAC CGTAACCAGC AAATCAATAT CACTGTGTGG CTTCAGGCCG CCATCCACTG
     2821 CGGAGCCGTA CAAATGTACG GCCAGCAACG TCGGTTCGAG ATGGCGCTCG ATGACGCCAA
     2881 CTACCTCTGA TAGTTGAGTC GATACTTCGG CGATCACCGC TTCCCTCATA CTCTTCCTTT
     2941 TTCAATATTA TTGAAGCATT TATCAGGGTT ATTGTCTCAT GAGCGGATAC ATATTTGAAT
     3001 GTATTTAGAA AAATAAACAA ATAGCTAGCT CACTCGGTCG CTACGCTCCG GGCGTGAGAC
     3061 TGCGGCGGGC GCTGCGGACA CATACAAAGT TACCCACAGA TTCCGTGGAT AAGCAGGGGA
     3121 CTAACATGTG AGGCAAAACA GCAGGGCCGC GCCGGTGGCG TTTTTCCATA GGCTCCGCCC
     3181 TCCTGCCAGA GTTCACATAA ACAGACGCTT TTCCGGTGCA TCTGTGGGAG CCGTGAGGCT
     3241 CAACCATGAA TCTGACAGTA CGGGCGAAAC CCGACAGGAC TTAAAGATCC CCACCGTTTC
     3301 CGGCGGGTCG CTCCCTCTTG CGCTCTCCTG TTCCGACCCT GCCGTTTACC GGATACCTGT
     3361 TCCGCCTTTC TCCCTTACGG GAAGTGTGGC GCTTTCTCAT AGCTCACACA CTGGTATCTC
     3421 GGCTCGGTGT AGGTCGTTCG CTCCAAGCTG GGCTGTAAGC AAGAACTCCC CGTTCAGCCC
     3481 GACTGCTGCG CCTTATCCGG TAACTGTTCA CTTGAGTCCA ACCCGGAAAA GCACGGTAAA
     3541 ACGCCA     
//
