# Supplementary material for: Measuring amber initiator tRNA orthogonality in a genomically recoded organism
Source: bioRxiv preprint, doi:10.1101/524249, version 1 (2019-01-18)
Supplement: Vincent et al - Amber Initiator - Supporting Information Tables and Files [file 524249_file03.zip › Supporting Information/Supporting File S3 - pQE-60_T5-sfGFP(UAG) reporter plasmid.gb]

LOCUS       pQE60::T5-sfGFP(UAG)        4127 bp ds-DNA     circular     20-DEC-2018
DEFINITION  .
ACCESSION   
VERSION     
SOURCE      .
  ORGANISM  .
COMMENT     
COMMENT     ApEinfo:methylated:1
FEATURES             Location/Qualifiers
     rep_origin      complement(2285..2967)
                     /label=ColE1 origin
     CDS             complement(3065..3724)
                     /label=AmpR
     misc_feature    829..846
                     /label=6xHis-tag
     promoter        7..87
                     /label=T5 Promoter
     misc_feature    61..61
                     /label=Transcription start site
     misc_feature    847..849
                     /label=stop codon
     CDS             118..828
                     /label=sfGFP
     primer_bind     complement(803..828)
                     /label=j5_00076_(A57_plasmid_3)_reverse
     primer_bind     813..828
                     /label=j5_00075_(pET20b_wo_sfGFP)_forward
     misc_feature    115..117
                     /label=sfGFP start codon
     protein_bind    61..80
                     /label=lacO1
     protein_bind    29..48
                     /label=lacO1(1)
ORIGIN
        1 CTCGAGAAAT CATAAAAAAT TTATTTGCTT TGTGAGCGGA TAACAATTAT AATAGATTCA
       61 ATTGTGAGCG GATAACAATT TCACACAGAA TTCATTAAAG AGGAGAAATT AACCTAGcgt
      121 aaaggcgaag agctgttcac tggtgtcgtc cctattctgg tggaactgga tggtgatgtc
      181 aacggtcata agttttccgt gcgtggcgag ggtgaaggtg acgcaactaa tggtaaactg
      241 acgctgaagt tcatctgtac tactggtaaa ctgccggtac cttggccgac tctggtaacg
      301 acgctgactt atggtgttca gtgctttgct cgttatccgg accatatgaa gcagcatgac
      361 ttcttcaagt ccgccatgcc ggaaggctat gtgcaggaac gcacgatttc ctttaaggat
      421 gacggcacgt acaaaacgcg tgcggaagtg aaatttgaag gcgataccct ggtaaaccgc
      481 attgagctga aaggcattga ctttaaagaa gacggcaata tcctgggcca taagctggaa
      541 tacaatttta acagccacaa tgtttacatc accgccgata aacaaaaaaa tggcattaaa
      601 gcgaatttta aaattcgcca caacgtggag gatggcagcg tgcagctggc tgatcactac
      661 cagcaaaaca ctccaatcgg tgatggtcct gttctgctgc cagacaatca ctatctgagc
      721 acgcaaagcg ttctgtctaa agatccgaac gagaaacgcg atcatatggt tctgctggag
      781 ttcgtaaccg cagcgggcat cacgcatggt atggatgaac tgtacaaaCA TCACCATCAC
      841 CATCACTAAG CTTAATTAGC TGAGCTTGGA CTCCTGTTGA TAGATCCAGT AATGACCTCA
      901 GAACTCCATC TGGATTTGTT CAGAACGCTC GGTTGCCGCC GGGCGTTTTT TATTGGTGAG
      961 AATCCAAGCT AGCTTGGCGA GATTTTCAGG AGCTAAGGAA GCTAAAATGG AGAAAAAAAT
     1021 CACTGGATAT ACCACCGTTG ATATATCCCA ATGGCATCGT AAAGAACATT TTGAGGCATT
     1081 TCAGTCAGTT GCTCAATGTA CCTATAACCA GACCGTTCAG CTGGATATTA CGGCCTTTTT
     1141 AAAGACCGTA AAGAAAAATA AGCACAAGTT TTATCCGGCC TTTATTCACA TTCTTGCCCG
     1201 CCTGATGAAT GCTCATCCGG AATTTCGTAT GGCAATGAAA GACGGTGAGC TGGTGATATG
     1261 GGATAGTGTT CACCCTTGTT ACACCGTTTT CCATGAGCAA ACTGAAACGT TTTCATCGCT
     1321 CTGGAGTGAA TACCACGACG ATTTCCGGCA GTTTCTACAC ATATATTCGC AAGATGTGGC
     1381 GTGTTACGGT GAAAACCTGG CCTATTTCCC TAAAGGGTTT ATTGAGAATA TGTTTTTCGT
     1441 CTCAGCCAAT CCCTGGGTGA GTTTCACCAG TTTTGATTTA AACGTGGCCA ATATGGACAA
     1501 CTTCTTCGCC CCCGTTTTCA CCATGCATGG GCAAATATTA TACGCAAGGC GACAAGGTGC
     1561 TGATGCCGCT GGCGATTCAG GTTCATCATG CCGTCTGTGA TGGCTTCCAT GTCGGCAGAA
     1621 TGCTTAATGA ATTACAACAG TACTGCGATG AGTGGCAGGG CGGGGCGTAA TTTTTTTAAG
     1681 GCAGTTATTG GTGCCCTTAA ACGCCTGGGG TAATGACTCT CTAGCTTGAG GCATCAAATA
     1741 AAACGAAAGG CTCAGTCGAA AGACTGGGCC TTTCGTTTTA TCTGTTGTTT GTCGGTGAAC
     1801 GCTCTCCTGA GTAGGACAAA TCCGCCGCTC TAGAGCTGCC TCGCGCGTTT CGGTGATGAC
     1861 GGTGAAAACC TCTGACACAT GCAGCTCCCG GAGACGGTCA CAGCTTGTCT GTAAGCGGAT
     1921 GCCGGGAGCA GACAAGCCCG TCAGGGCGCG TCAGCGGGTG TTGGCGGGTG TCGGGGCGCA
     1981 GCCATGACCC AGTCACGTAG CGATAGCGGA GTGTATACTG GCTTAACTAT GCGGCATCAG
     2041 AGCAGATTGT ACTGAGAGTG CACCATATGC GGTGTGAAAT ACCGCACAGA TGCGTAAGGA
     2101 GAAAATACCG CATCAGGCGC TCTTCCGCTT CCTCGCTCAC TGACTCGCTG CGCTCGGTCG
     2161 TTCGGCTGCG GCGAGCGGTA TCAGCTCACT CAAAGGCGGT AATACGGTTA TCCACAGAAT
     2221 CAGGGGATAA CGCAGGAAAG AACATGTGAG CAAAAGGCCA GCAAAAGGCC AGGAACCGTA
     2281 AAAAGGCCGC GTTGCTGGCG TTTTTCCATA GGCTCCGCCC CCCTGACGAG CATCACAAAA
     2341 ATCGACGCTC AAGTCAGAGG TGGCGAAACC CGACAGGACT ATAAAGATAC CAGGCGTTTC
     2401 CCCCTGGAAG CTCCCTCGTG CGCTCTCCTG TTCCGACCCT GCCGCTTACC GGATACCTGT
     2461 CCGCCTTTCT CCCTTCGGGA AGCGTGGCGC TTTCTCATAG CTCACGCTGT AGGTATCTCA
     2521 GTTCGGTGTA GGTCGTTCGC TCCAAGCTGG GCTGTGTGCA CGAACCCCCC GTTCAGCCCG
     2581 ACCGCTGCGC CTTATCCGGT AACTATCGTC TTGAGTCCAA CCCGGTAAGA CACGACTTAT
     2641 CGCCACTGGC AGCAGCCACT GGTAACAGGA TTAGCAGAGC GAGGTATGTA GGCGGTGCTA
     2701 CAGAGTTCTT GAAGTGGTGG CCTAACTACG GCTACACTAG AAGGACAGTA TTTGGTATCT
     2761 GCGCTCTGCT GAAGCCAGTT ACCTTCGGAA AAAGAGTTGG TAGCTCTTGA TCCGGCAAAC
     2821 AAACCACCGC TGGTAGCGGT GGTTTTTTTG TTTGCAAGCA GCAGATTACG CGCAGAAAAA
     2881 AAGGATCTCA AGAAGATCCT TTGATCTTTT CTACGGGGTC TGACGCTCAG TGGAACGAAA
     2941 ACTCACGTTA AGGGATTTTG GTCATGAGAT TATCAAAAAG GATCTTCACC TAGATCCTTT
     3001 TAAATTAAAA ATGAAGTTTT AAATCAATCT AAAGTATATA TGAGTAAACT TGGTCTGACA
     3061 GTTACCAATG CTTAATCAGT GAGGCACCTA TCTCAGCGAT CTGTCTATTT CGTTCATCCA
     3121 TAGTTGCCTG ACTCCCCGTC GTGTAGATAA CTACGATACG GGAGGGCTTA CCATCTGGCC
     3181 CCAGTGCTGC AATGATACCG CGAGACCCAC GCTCACCGGC TCCAGATTTA TCAGCAATAA
     3241 ACCAGCCAGC CGGAAGGGCC GAGCGCAGAA GTGGTCCTGC AACTTTATCC GCCTCCATCC
     3301 AGTCTATTAA TTGTTGCCGG GAAGCTAGAG TAAGTAGTTC GCCAGTTAAT AGTTTGCGCA
     3361 ACGTTGTTGC CATTGCTACA GGCATCGTGG TGTCACGCTC GTCGTTTGGT ATGGCTTCAT
     3421 TCAGCTCCGG TTCCCAACGA TCAAGGCGAG TTACATGATC CCCCATGTTG TGCAAAAAAG
     3481 CGGTTAGCTC CTTCGGTCCT CCGATCGTTG TCAGAAGTAA GTTGGCCGCA GTGTTATCAC
     3541 TCATGGTTAT GGCAGCACTG CATAATTCTC TTACTGTCAT GCCATCCGTA AGATGCTTTT
     3601 CTGTGACTGG TGAGTACTCA ACCAAGTCAT TCTGAGAATA GTGTATGCGG CGACCGAGTT
     3661 GCTCTTGCCC GGCGTCAATA CGGGATAATA CCGCGCCACA TAGCAGAACT TTAAAAGTGC
     3721 TCATCATTGG AAAACGTTCT TCGGGGCGAA AACTCTCAAG GATCTTACCG CTGTTGAGAT
     3781 CCAGTTCGAT GTAACCCACT CGTGCACCCA ACTGATCTTC AGCATCTTTT ACTTTCACCA
     3841 GCGTTTCTGG GTGAGCAAAA ACAGGAAGGC AAAATGCCGC AAAAAAGGGA ATAAGGGCGA
     3901 CACGGAAATG TTGAATACTC ATACTCTTCC TTTTTCAATA TTATTGAAGC ATTTATCAGG
     3961 GTTATTGTCT CATGAGCGGA TACATATTTG AATGTATTTA GAAAAATAAA CAAATAGGGG
     4021 TTCCGCGCAC ATTTCCCCGA AAAGTGCCAC CTGACGTCTA AGAAACCATT ATTATCATGA
     4081 CATTAACCTA TAAAAATAGG CGTATCACGA GGCCCTTTCG TCTTCAC 
//
