# Supplementary material for: Measuring amber initiator tRNA orthogonality in a genomically recoded organism
Source: bioRxiv preprint, doi:10.1101/524249, version 1 (2019-01-18)
Supplement: Vincent et al - Amber Initiator - Supporting Information Tables and Files [file 524249_file03.zip › Supporting Information/Supporting File S4 - pSMART-BAC_pRha-NanoLuc(UAG).gb]

LOCUS       pSMART_BAC_pRha_        8401 bp ds-DNA     circular     20-DEC-2018
DEFINITION  synthetic circular DNA
FEATURES             Location/Qualifiers
     primer_bind     3725..3745
                     /label=SL1
     primer_bind     complement(4664..4684)
                     /label=SR4
     promoter        3827..3945
                     /label=pRha
     CDS             3976..4509
                     /label=NanoLuc
     misc_feature    3976..3978
                     /label=Start Codon
     misc_feature    4489..4506
                     /label=6xHis-tag
     terminator      4534..4581
                     /label=Terminator
ORIGIN
        1 tgggctttat tgcataagtg acatcgtcct tttccccaag atagaaaggc aggagagtgt
       61 cttctgcatg aatatgaaga tctggtaccc atccgtgata cattgaggct gttccctggg
      121 ggtcgttacc ttccacgagc aaaacacgta gccccttcag agccagatcc tgagcaagat
      181 gaacagaaac tgaggttttg taaacgcctc ctttatgggc agcaaccccg atcaccggtg
      241 gaaatacgtc ttcagcacgt cgcaatcgcg taccaaacac atcacgcata tgattaattt
      301 gttcaattgt ataaccaaca cgttgctcaa cccgtcctcg aatttccata tccgggtgcg
      361 gtagtcgccc tgctttctcg gcatctctga tagcctgaga agaaacccca actaaatccg
      421 ctgcttcacc tattctccag cgccgggtta ttttcctcgc ttccgggctg tcatcattaa
      481 actgtgcaat ggcgatagcc ttcgtcattt catgaccagc gtttatgcac tggttaagtg
      541 tttccatgag tttcattctg aacatccttt aatcattgct ttgcgttttt ttattaaatc
      601 ttgcaattta ctgcaaagca acaacaaaat cgcaaagtca tcaaaaaacc gcaaagttgt
      661 ttaaaataag agcaacacta caaaaggaga taagaagagc acatacctca gtcacttatt
      721 atcactagcg ctcgccgcag ccgtgtaacc gagcatagcg agcgaactgg cgaggaagca
      781 aagaagaact gttctgtcag atagctctta cgctcagcgc aagaagaaat atccaccgtg
      841 ggaaaaactc caggtagagg tacacacgcg gatagccaat tcagagtaat aaactgtgat
      901 aatcaaccct catcaatgat gacgaactaa cccccgatat caggtcacat gacgaaggga
      961 aagagaagga aatcaactgt gacaaactgc cctcaaattt ggcttcctta aaaattacag
     1021 ttcaaaaagt atgagaaaat ccatgcaggc tgaaggaaac agcaaaactg tgacaaatta
     1081 ccctcagtag gtcagaacaa atgtgacgaa ccaccctcaa atctgtgaca gataaccctc
     1141 agactatcct gtcgtcatgg aagtgatatc gcggaaggaa aatacgatat gagtcgtctg
     1201 gcggcctttc tttttctcaa tgtatgagag gcgcattgga gttctgctgt tgatctcatt
     1261 aacacagacc tgcaggaagc ggcggcggaa gtcaggcata cgctggtaac tttgaggcag
     1321 ctggtaacgc tctatgatcc agtcgatttt cagagagacg atgcctgagc catccggctt
     1381 acgatactga cacagggatt cgtataaacg catggcatac ggattggtga tttcttttgt
     1441 ttcactaagc cgaaactgcg taaaccggtt ctgtaacccg ataaagaagg gaatgagata
     1501 tgggttgata tgtacactgt aaagccctct ggatggactg tgcgcacgtt tgataaacca
     1561 aggaaaagat tcatagcctt tttcatcgcc ggcatcctct tcagggcgat aaaaaaccac
     1621 ttccttcccc gcgaaactct tcaatgcctg ccgtatatcc ttactggctt ccgcagaggt
     1681 caatccgaat atttcagcat atttagcaac atggatctcg cagataccgt catgttcctg
     1741 tagggtgcca tcagattttc tgatctggtc aacgaacaga tacagcatac gtttttgatc
     1801 ccgggagaga ctatatgccg cctcagtgag gtcgtttgac tggacgattc gcgggctatt
     1861 tttacgtttc ttgtgattga taaccgctgt ttccgccatg acagatccat gtgaagtgtg
     1921 acaagttttt agattgtcac actaaataaa aaagagtcaa taagcaggga taactttgtg
     1981 aaaaaacagc ttcttctgag ggcaatttgt cacagggtta agggcaattt gtcacagaca
     2041 ggactgtcat ttgagggtga tttgtcacac tgaaagggca atttgtcaca acaccttctc
     2101 tagaaccagc atggataaag gcctacaagg cgctctaaaa aagaagatct aaaaactata
     2161 aaaaaaataa ttataaaaat atccccgtgg ataagtggat aaccccaagg gaagtttttt
     2221 caggcatcgt gtgtaagcag aatatataag tgctgttccc tggtgcttcc tcgctcactc
     2281 gaccgggagg gttcgagaag ggggggcacc ccccttcggc gtgcgcggtc acgcgcacag
     2341 ggcgcagccc tggttaaaaa caaggtttat aaatattggt ttaaaagcag gttaaaagac
     2401 aggttagcgg tggccgaaaa acgggcggaa acccttgcaa atgctggatt ttctgcctgt
     2461 ggacagcccc tcaaatgtca ataggtgcgc ccctcatctg tcagcactct gcccctcaag
     2521 tgtcaaggat cgcgcccctc atctgtcagt agtcgcgccc ctcaagtgtc aataccgcag
     2581 ggcacttatc cccaggcttg tccacatcat ctgtgggaaa ctcgcgtaaa atcaggcgtt
     2641 ttcgccgatt tgcgaggctg gccagctcca cgtcgccggc cgaaatcgag cctgcccctc
     2701 atctgtcaac gccgcgccgg gtgagtcggc ccctcaagtg tcaacgtccg cccctcatct
     2761 gtcagtgagg gccaagtttt ccgcgaggta tccacaacgc cggcggccgg ccgcggtgtc
     2821 tcgcacacgg cttcgacggc gtttctggcg cgtttgcagg gccatagacg gccgccagcc
     2881 cagcggcgag ggcaaccagc cgagggcttc gccctgtcgc tcgactgcgg cgagcactac
     2941 tggctgtaaa aggacagacc acatcatggt tctgtgttca ttaggttgtt ctgtccattg
     3001 ctgacataat ccgctccact tcaacgtaac accgcacgaa gatttctatt gttcctgaag
     3061 gcatattcaa atcgttttcg ttaccgcttg caggcatcat gacagaacac tacttcctat
     3121 aaacgctaca caggctcctg agattaataa tgcggatctc tacgataatg ggagattttc
     3181 ccgactgttt cgttcgcttc tcagtggata acagccagct tctctgttta acagacaaaa
     3241 acagcatatc cactcagttc cacatttcca tataaaggcc aaggcattta ttctcaggat
     3301 aattgtttca gcatcgcaac cgcatcagac tccggcatcg caaactgcac ccggtgccgg
     3361 gcagccacat ccagcgcaaa aaccttcgtg tagacttccg ttgaactgat ggacttatgt
     3421 cccatcaggc tttgcagaac tttcagcggt ataccggcat acagcatgtg catcgcatag
     3481 gaatggcgga acgtatgtgg tgtgaccgga acagagaacg tcacaccgtc agcagcagcg
     3541 gcggcaaccg cctccccaat ccaggtcctg accgttctgt ccgtcacttc ccagatccgc
     3601 gctttctctg tccttcctgt gcgacggtta cgccgctcca tgagcttatc gggtccactc
     3661 gcgaacgcag aaaggcccac ccgaaggtga gccagtgtga ttacatttgc ggcctaactg
     3721 tggccagtcc agttacgctg gagtcactag tatttaggtg acactataga agcggctcag
     3781 gtatgattta aatggtcagt attgagcgat atctagagaa ttcgtccacc acaattcagc
     3841 aaattgtgaa catcatcacg ttcatctttc cctggttgcc aatggcccat tttcctgtca
     3901 gtaacgagaa ggtcgcgaat tcaggcgctt tttagactgg tcgtatgaaa ttcttttaaa
     3961 gaaggagata aatacTAGgt cttcacactc gaagatttcg ttggggactg gcgacagaca
     4021 gccggctaca acctggacca agtccttgaa cagggaggtg tgtccagttt gtttcagaat
     4081 ctcggggtgt ccgtaactcc gatccaaagg attgtcctga gcggtgaaaa tgggctgaag
     4141 atcgacatcc atgtcatcat cccgtatgaa ggtctgagcg gcgaccaaat gggccagatc
     4201 gaaaaaattt ttaaggtggt gtaccctgtg gatgatcatc actttaaggt gatcctgcac
     4261 tatggcacac tggtaatcga cggggttacg ccgaacatga tcgactattt cggacggccg
     4321 tatgaaggca tcgccgtgtt cgacggcaaa aagatcactg taacagggac cctgtggaac
     4381 ggcaacaaaa ttatcgacga gcgcctgatc aaccccgacg gctccctgct gttccgagta
     4441 accatcaacg gagtgaccgg ctggcggctg tgcgaacgca ttctggcgca ccaccaccac
     4501 caccactaat aagccgccac cgctgagcaa taactagcat aaccccttgg ggcctctaaa
     4561 cgggtcttga ggggtttttt gctgaaagga ggaactatat ccgggtaacg aattcaagct
     4621 tgatatcatt ccgcactgac cctatagtga gtcgtattaa tttaaatcat accaacatgg
     4681 tcaaataaaa cgaaaggctc agtcgaaaga ctgggccttt cgttttaatc tgatcggcac
     4741 gtaagaggtt ccaactttca ccataatgaa ataagatcac taccgggcgt attttttgag
     4801 ttatcgagat tttcaggagc taaggaagct aaaatggaga aaaaaatcac tggatatacc
     4861 accgttgata tatcccaatg gcatcgtaaa gaacattttg aggcatttca gtcagttgct
     4921 caatgtacct ataaccagac cgttcagctg gatattacgg cctttttaaa gaccgtaaag
     4981 aaaaataagc acaagtttta tccggccttt attcacattc ttgcccgcct gatgaatgct
     5041 catccggaat ttcgtatggc aatgaaagac ggtgagctgg tgatatggga tagtgttcac
     5101 ccttgttaca ccgttttcca tgagcaaact gaaacgtttt catcgctctg gagtgaatac
     5161 cacgacgatt tccggcagtt tctacacata tattcgcaag atgtggcgtg ttacggtgaa
     5221 aacctggcct atttccctaa agggtttatt gagaatatgt ttttcgtctc agccaatccc
     5281 tgggtgagtt tcaccagttt tgatttaaac gtggccaata tggacaactt cttcgccccc
     5341 gttttcacca tgggcaaata ttatacgcaa ggcgacaagg tgctgatgcc gctggcgatt
     5401 caggttcatc atgccgtttg tgatggcttc catgtcggca gaatgcttaa tgaattacaa
     5461 cagtactgcg atgagtggca gggcggggcg taacctaggt gacagaagtc aaaagcctcc
     5521 ggtcggaggc ttttgacttt ctgctagatc ggccgcatcg aatataactt cgtataatgt
     5581 atgctatacg aagttattag cgatgagctc ggacttccat tgttcattcc acggacaaaa
     5641 acagagaaag gaaacgacag aggccaaaaa gctcgctttc agcacctgtc gtttcctttc
     5701 ttttcagagg gtattttaaa taaaaacatt aagttatgac gaagaagaac ggaaacgcct
     5761 taaaccggaa aattttcata aatagcgaaa acccgcgagg tcgccgcccc gtaacctgtc
     5821 ggatcaccgg aaaggacccg taaagtgata atgattatca tctacatatc acaacgtgcg
     5881 tggaggccat caaaccacgt caaataatca attatgacgc aggtatcgta ttaattgatc
     5941 tgcatcaact taacgtaaaa gcaacttcag acaatacaaa tcagcgacac tgaatacggg
     6001 gcaacctcat gtccgagctc gcgagctcgt cgacagcgac acacttgcat cggatgcagc
     6061 ccggttaacg tgccggcacg gcctgggtaa ccaggtattt tgtccacata accgtgcgca
     6121 aaatgttgtg gataagcagg acacagcagc aatccacagc aggcatacaa ccgcacaccg
     6181 aggttactcc gttctacagg ttacgacgac catgtcaata cttgcccttg acaggcattg
     6241 atggaatcgt agtctcacgc tgatagtctg atcgacaata caagtgggac cgtggtccca
     6301 gaccgataat cagaccgaca acacgagtgg gatcgtggtc ccagactaat aatcagaccg
     6361 acgatacgag tgggaccgtg gtcccagact aataatcaga ccgacgatac gagtgggacc
     6421 gtggttccag actaataatc agaccgacga tacgagtggg accgtggtcc cagactaata
     6481 atcagaccga cgatacgagt gggaccatgg tcccagacta ataatcagac cgacgatacg
     6541 agtgggaccg tggtcccagt ctgattatca gaccgacgat acgagtggga ccgtggtccc
     6601 agactaataa tcagaccgac gatacgagtg ggaccgtggt cccagactaa taatcagacc
     6661 gacgatacga gtgggaccgt ggtcccagtc tgattatcag accgacgata caagtggaac
     6721 agtgggccca gagagaatat tcaggccagt tatgctttct ggcctgtaac aaaggacatt
     6781 aagtaaagac agataaacgt agactaaaac gtggtcgcat cagggtgctg gcttttcaag
     6841 ttccttaaga atggcctcaa ttttctctat acactcagtt ggaacacgag acctgtccag
     6901 gttaagcacc attttatcgc ccttatacaa tactgtcgct ccaggagcaa actgatgtcg
     6961 tgagcttaaa ctagttcttg atgcagatga cgttttaagc acagaagtta aaagagtgat
     7021 aacttcttca gcttcaaata tcaccccagc ttttttctgc tcatgaaggt tagatgcctg
     7081 ctgcttaagt aattcctctt tatctgtaaa ggctttttga agtgcatcac ctgaccgggc
     7141 agatagttca ccggggtgag aaaaaagagc aacaactgat ttaggcaatt tggcggtgtt
     7201 gatacagcgg gtaataatct tacgtgaaat attttccgca tcagccagcg cagaaatatt
     7261 tccagcaaat tcattctgca atcggcttgc ataacgctga ccacgttcat aagcacttgt
     7321 tgggcgataa tcgttaccca atctggataa tgcagccatc tgctcatcat ccagctcgcc
     7381 aaccagaaca cgataatcac tttcggtaag tgcagcagct ttacgacggc gactcccatc
     7441 ggcaatttct atgacaccag atactcttcg accgaacgcc ggtgtctgtt gaccagtcag
     7501 tagaaaagaa gggatgagat catccagtgc gtcctcagta agcagctcct ggtcacgttc
     7561 attacctgac catacccgag aggtcttctc aacactatca ccccggagca cttcaagagt
     7621 aaacttcaca tcccgaccac atacaggcaa agtaatggca ttaccgcgag ccattactcc
     7681 tacgcgcgca attaacgaat ccaccatcgg ggcagctggt gtcgataacg aagtatcttc
     7741 aaccggttga gtattgagcg tatgttttgg aataacaggc gcacgcttca ttatctaatc
     7801 tcccagcgtg gtttaatcag acgatcgaaa atttcattgc agacaggttc ccaaatagaa
     7861 agagcatttc tccaggcacc agttgaagag cgttgatcaa tggcctgttc aaaaacagtt
     7921 ctcatccgga tctgaccttt accaacttca tccgtttcac gtacaacatt ttttagaacc
     7981 atgcttcccc aggcatcccg aatttgctcc tccatccacg gggactgaga gccattacta
     8041 ttgctgtatt tggtaagcaa aatacgtaca tcaggctcga accctttaag atcaacgttc
     8101 ttgagcagat cacgaagcat atcgaaaaac tgcagtgcgg aggtgtagtc aaacaactca
     8161 gcaggcgtgg gaacaatcag cacatcagca gcacatacga cattaatcgt gccgataccc
     8221 aggttaggcg cgctgtcaat aactatgaca tcatagtcat gagcaacagt ttcaatggcc
     8281 agtcggagca tcaggtgtgg atcggtgggc agtttacctt catcaaattt gcccattaac
     8341 tcagtttcaa tacggtgcag agccagacag gaaggaataa tgtcaagccc cggccagcaa
     8401 g     
//
